>Addgene plasmid #17591 | pDest490-OPN-b | depositor full sequence | sequence record 8680 | Author sequence
CGTTACATAACTTACGGTAAATGGCCCGCCTGGCTGACCGCCCAACGACCCCCGCCCATTGACGTCAATA
ATGACGTATGTTCCCATAGTAACGCCAATAGGGACTTTCCATTGACGTCAATGGGTGGAGTATTTACGGT
AAACTGCCCACTTGGCAGTACATCAAGTGTATCATATGCCAAGTACGCCCCCTATTGACGTCAATGACGG
TAAATGGCCCGCCTGGCATTATGCCCAGTACATGACCTTATGGGACTTTCCTACTTGGCAGTACATCTAC
GTATTAGTCATCGCTATTACCATGGTGATGCGGTTTTGGCAGTACATCAATGGGCGTGGATAGCGGTTTG
ACTCACGGGGATTTCCAAGTCTCCACCCCATTGACGTCAATGGGAGTTTGTTTTGGCACCAAAATCAACG
GGACTTTCCAAAATGTCGTAACAACTCCGCCCCATTGACGCAAATGGGCGGTAGGCGTGTACGGTGGGAG
GTCTATATAAGCAGAGCTCGTTTAGTGAACCGTCAGATCGCCTGGAGACGCCATCCACGCTGTTTTGACC
TCCATAGAAGACACCGGGACCGATCCAGCCTCCGGACTCTAGCCTAGGCCGCGGGACGGATAACAATTTC
ACACAGGAAACAGCTATGACCATTAGGCCTTTGCAAAAAGCTATTTAGGTGACACTATAGAAGGTACGCC
TGCAGGTACCGGATCACAAGTTTGTACAAAAAAGTTGGCACCATGAGAATTGCAGTGATTTGCTTTTGCC
TCCTAGGCATCACCTGTGCCATACCAGTTAAACAGGCTGATTCTGGAAGTTCTGAGGAAAAGCAGCTTTA
CAACAAATACCCAGATGCTGTGGCCACATGGCTAAACCCTGACCCATCTCAGAAGCAGAATCTCCTAGCC
CCACAGACCCTTCCAAGTAAGTCCAACGAAAGCCATGACCACATGGATGATATGGATGATGAAGATGATG
ATGACCATGTGGACAGCCAGGACTCCATTGACTCGAACGACTCTGATGATGTAGATGACACTGATGATTC
TCACCAGTCTGATGAGTCTCACCATTCTGATGAATCTGATGAACTGGTCACTGATTTTCCCACGGACCTG
CCAGCAACCGAAGTTTTCACTCCAGTTGTCCCCACAGTAGACACATATGATGGCCGAGGTGATAGTGTGG
TTTATGGACTGAGGTCAAAATCTAAGAAGTTTCGCAGACCTGACATCCAGTACCCTGATGCTACAGACGA
GGACATCACCTCACACATGGAAAGCGAGGAGTTGAATGGTGCATACAAGGCCATCCCCGTTGCCCAGGAC
CTGAACGCGCCTTCTGATTGGGACAGCCGTGGGAAGGACAGTTATGAAACGAGTCAGCTGGATGACCAGA
GTGCTGAAACCCACAGCCACAAGCAGTCCAGATTATATAAGCGGAAAGCCAATGATGAGAGCAATGAGCA
TTCCGATGTGATTGATAGTCAGGAACTTTCCAAAGTCAGCCGTGAATTCCACAGCCATGAATTTCACAGC
CATGAAGATATGCTGGTTGTAGACCCCAAAAGTAAGGAAGAAGATAAACACCTGAAATTTCGTATTTCTC
ATGAATTAGATAGTGCATCTTCTGAGGTCAATCCAACTTTCTTGTACAAAGTGGTTCGATCTAGAATGGC
TAGCGACTACAAGGACGACGATGACAAGTAGTAATCGAGTACAACTATAACTCACACAATGTATACATCA
CGGCAGACAAACAAAAGAATGGAATCAAAGCTAACTTCAAAATTCGCCACAACATTGAAGATGGATCCGT
TCAACTAGCAGACCATTATCAACAAAATACTCCAATTGGCGATGGCCCTGTCCTTTTACCAGACAACCAT
TACCTGTCGACACAATCTGCCCTTTCGAAAGATCCCAACGAAAAGCGTGACCACATGGTCCTTCTTGAGT
TTGTAACTGCTGCTGGGATTACACATGGCATGGATGAGCTCTACAAATAATGAATTAAACCCGCTGATCA
GCCTCGACTGTGCCTTCTAGTTGCCAGCCATCTGTTGTTTGCCCCTCCCCCGTGCCTTCCTTGACCCTGG
AAGGTGCCACTCCCACTGTCCTTTCCTAATAAAATGAGGAAATTGCATCGCATTGTCTGAGTAGGTGTCA
TTCTATTCTGGGGGGTGGGGTGGGGCAGGACAGCAAGGGGGAGGATTGGGAAGACAATAGCAGGCATGCT
GGGGATGCGGTGGGCTCTATGGCTTCTGAGGCGGAAAGAACCAGCTGGGGCTCTAGGGGGTATCCCC
[124 nt withheld, positions 2308-2431]
C
[91 nt withheld, positions 2433-2523]
A
[49 nt withheld, positions 2525-2573]
CCTTTGACGTTGGAGTCCACGTTCTTT
[37 nt withheld, positions 2601-2637]
ACCCTATCTCGGTCTATTCTTTTGATTTATAAGGGATTTTGCCGATTTCGGCCTATTGGTTAAAAAATGA
GCTGATTTAACAAAAATTTAACGCGAATTAATTCTGTGGAATGTGTGTCAGTTAGGGTGTGGAAAGTCCC
CAGGCTCCCCAGCAGGCAGAAGTATGCAAAGCATGCATCTCAATTAGTCAGCAACCAGGTGTGGAAAGTC
CCCAGGCTCCCCAGCAGGCAGAAGTATGCAAAGCATGCATCTCAATTAGTCAGCAACCATAGTCCCGCCC
CTAACTCCGCCCATCCCGCCCCTAACTCCGCCCAGTTCCGCCCATTCTCCGCCCCATGGCTGACTAATTT
TTTTTATTTATGCAGAGGCCGAGGCCGCCTCTGCCTCTGAGCTATTCCAGAAGTAGTGAGGAGGCTTTTT
TGGAGGCCTAGGCTTTTGCAAAAAGCTCCCGGGAGCTTGTATATCCATTTTCGGATCTGATCAAGAGACA
GGATGAGGATCGTTTCGCATGATTGAACAAGATGGATTGCACGCAGGTTCTCCGGCCGCTTGGGTGGAGA
GGCTATTCGGCTATGACTGGGCACAACAGACAATCGGCTGCTCTGATGCCGCCGTGTTCCGGCTGTCAGC
GCAGGGGCGCCCGGTTCTTTTTGTCAAGACCGACCTGTCCGGTGCCCTGAATGAACTGCAGGACGAGGCA
GCGCGGCTATCGTGGCTGGCCACGACGGGCGTTCCTTGCGCAGCTGTGCTCGACGTTGTCACTGAAGCGG
GAAGGGACTGGCTGCTATTGGGCGAAGTGCCGGGGCAGGATCTCCTGTCATCTCACCTTGCTCCTGCCGA
GAAAGTATCCATCATGGCTGATGCAATGCGGCGGCTGCATACGCTTGATCCGGCTACCTGCCCATTCGAC
CACCAAGCGAAACATCGCATCGAGCGAGCACGTACTCGGATGGAAGCCGGTCTTGTCGATCAGGATGATC
TGGACGAAGAGCATCAGGGGCTCGCGCCAGCCGAACTGTTCGCCAGGCTCAAGGCGCGCATGCCCGACGG
CGAGGATCTCGTCGTGACCCATGGCGATGCCTGCTTGCCGAATATCATGGTGGAAAATGGCCGCTTTTCT
GGATTCATCGACTGTGGCCGGCTGGGTGTGGCGGACCGCTATCAGGACATAGCGTTGGCTACCCGTGATA
TTGCTGAAGAGCTTGGCGGCGAATGGGCTGACCGCTTCCTCGTGCTTTACGGTATCGCCGCTCCCGATTC
GCAGCGCATCGCCTTCTATCGCCTTCTTGACGAGTTCTTCTGAGCGGGACTCTGGGGTTCGAAATGACCG
ACCAAGCGACGCCCAACCTGCCATCACGATGGCCGCAATAAAATATCTTTATTTTCATTACATCTGTGTG
TTGGTTTTTTGTGTGAATCGATAGCGATAAGGATCCGCGTATGGTGCACTCTCAGTACAATCTGCTCTGA
TGCCGCATAGTTAAGCCAGCCCCGACACCCGCCAACACCCGCTGACGCGCCCTGACGGGCTTGTCTGCTC
CCGGCATCCGCTTACAGACAAGCTGTGACCGTCTCCGGGAGCTGCATGTGTCAGAGGTTTTCACCGTCAT
CACCGAAACGCGCGAGACGAAAGGGCCTCGTGATACGCCTATTTTTATAGGTTAATGTCATGATAATAAT
GGTTTCTTAGACGTCAGGTGGCACTTTTCGGGGAAATGTGCGCGGAACCCCTATTTGTTTATTTTTCTAA
ATACATTCAAATATGTATCCGCTCATGAGACAATAACCCTGATAAATGCTTCAATAATATTGAAAAAGGA
AGAGTATGAGTATTCAACATTTCCGTGTCGCCCTTATTCCCTTTTTTGCGGCATTTTGCCTTCCTGTTTT
TGCTCACCCAGAAACGCTGGTGAAAGTAAAAGATGCTGAAGATCAGTTGGGTGCACGAGTGGGTTACATC
GAACTGGATCTCAACAGCGGTAAGATCCTTGAGAGTTTTCGCCCCGAAGAACGTTTTCCAATGATGAGCA
CTTTTAAAGTTCTGCTATGTGGCGCGGTATTATCCCGTATTGACGCCGGGCAAGAGCAACTCGGTCGCCG
CATACACTATTCTCAGAATGACTTGGTTGAGTACTCACCAGTCACAGAAAAGCATCTTACGGATGGCATG
ACAGTAAGAGAATTATGCAGTGCTGCCATAACCATGAGTGATAACACTGCGGCCAACTTACTTCTGACAA
CGATCGGAGGACCGAAGGAGCTAACCGCTTTTTTGCACAACATGGGGGATCATGTAACTCGCCTTGATCG
TTGGGAACCGGAGCTGAATGAAGCCATACCAAACGACGAGCGTGACACCACGATGCCTGTAGCAATGGCA
ACAACGTTGCGCAAACTATTAACTGGCGAACTACTTACTCTAGCTTCCCGGCAACAATTAATAGACTGGA
TGGAGGCGGATAAAGTTGCAGGACCACTTCTGCGCTCGGCCCTTCCGGCTGGCTGGTTTATTGCTGATAA
ATCTGGAGCCGGTGAGCGTGGGTCTCGCGGTATCATTGCAGCACTGGGGCCAGATGGTAAGCCCTCCCGT
ATCGTAGTTATCTACACGACGGGGAGTCAGGCAACTATGGATGAACGAAATAGACAGATCGCTGAGATAG
GTGCCTCACTGATTAAGCATTGGTAACTGTCAGACCAAGTTTACTCATATATACTTTAGATTGATTTAAA
ACTTCATTTTTAATTTAAAAGGATCTAGGTGAAGATCCTTTTTGATAATCTCATGACCAAAATCCCTTAA
CGTGAGTTTTCGTTCCACTGAGCGTCAGACCCCGTAGAAAAGATCAAAGGATCTTCTTGAGATCCTTTTT
TTCTGCGCGTAATCTGCTGCTTGCAAACAAAAAAACCACCGCTACCAGCGGTGGTTTGTTTGCCGGATCA
AGAGCTACCAACTCTTTTTCCGAAGGTAACTGGCTTCAGCAGAGCGCAGATACCAAATACTGTCCTTCTA
GTGTAGCCGTAGTTAGGCCACCACTTCAAGAACTCTGTAGCACCGCCTACATACCTCGCTCTGCTAATCC
TGTTACCAGTGGCTGCTGCCAGTGGCGATAAGTCGTGTCTTACCGGGTTGGACTCAAGACGATAGTTACC
GGATAAGGCGCAGCGGTCGGGCTGAACGGGGGGTTCGTGCACACAGCCCAGCTTGGAGCGAACGACCTAC
ACCGAACTGAGATACCTACAGCGTGAGCATTGAGAAAGCGCCACGCTTCCCGAAGGGAGAAAGGCGGACA
GGTATCCGGTAAGCGGCAGGGTCGGAACAGGAGAGCGCACGAGGGAGCTTCCAGGGGGAAACGCCTGGTA
TCTTTATAGTCCTGTCGGGTTTCGCCACCTCTGACTTGAGCGTCGATTTTTGTGATGCTCGTCAGGGGGG
CGGAGCCTATGGAAAAACGCCAGCAACGCGGCCTTTTTACGGTTCCTGGCCTTTTGCTGGCCTTTTGCTC
ACATGTTCTTTCCTGCGTTATCCCCTGATTCTGTGGATAACCGTATTACCGCCTTTGAGTGAGCTGATAC
CGCTCGCCGCAGCCGAACGACCGAGCGCAGCGAGTCAGTGAGCGAGGAAGCGGAAGAGCTCGCGAATGCA
TGT
Features (pLannotate 1.2.2; 19 found; start..end, strand, type, name):
      1..304     +  enhancer       CMV enhancer: human cytomegalovirus immediate early enhancer
    305..508     +  promoter       CMV promoter: human cytomegalovirus (CMV) immediate early promoter
    673..691     +  promoter       SP6 promoter: promoter for bacteriophage SP6 RNA polymerase
    717..734     +  protein_bind   attB1 (fragment): mutant version of attB; core recombination site for the Gateway® BP reaction BP Clonase™
    743..1642    +  CDS            SPP1: OSTP_HUMAN - Also known as BNSP, OPN. Experimental evidence at protein level: Swiss-Prot protein existence level 1. Acts as a cytokine involved in enhancing production of interferon-gamma and interleukin-12 and reducing production of interleukin-10 and is essential in the pathway that leads to type I immunity. From Homo sapiens (Human).
   1647..1664    -  protein_bind   attB2 (fragment): mutant version of attB; core recombination site for the Gateway® BP reaction BP Clonase™
   1688..1708    +  CDS            FLAG (fragment): FLAG® epitope tag, followed by an enterokinase cleavage site
   1715..2010    +  CDS            GFPuv (fragment): GFP variant optimized for excitation by UV light
   2038..2262    +  polyA_signal   bGH poly(A) signal: bovine growth hormone polyadenylation signal
   2266..2287    +  promoter       SV40 promoter (fragment): SV40 enhancer and early promoter
   2308..2736    +  rep_origin     f1 ori (sequence partly withheld): f1 bacteriophage origin of replication; arrow indicates direction of (+) strand synthesis
   2750..3079    +  promoter       SV40 promoter: SV40 enhancer and early promoter
   3146..3937    +  CDS            neo: KKA2_KLEPN - Also known as kan, nptII. Experimental evidence at protein level: Swiss-Prot protein existence level 1. Resistance to kanamycin, neomycin, paromomycin, ribostamycin, butirosin and gentamicin B. From Klebsiella pneumoniae.
   4004..4052    +  polyA_signal   poly(A) signal: synthetic polyadenylation signal
   4072..4126    -  misc_feature   bom (fragment): basis of mobility region from pBR322
   4228..4263    -  CDS            rop (fragment): Rop protein, which maintains plasmids at low copy number; rop
   4358..4462    +  promoter       AmpR promoter: bla
   4463..5323    +  CDS            AmpR: β-lactamase; bla; confers resistance to ampicillin, carbenicillin, and related antibiotics
   5494..6082    +  rep_origin     ori: high-copy-number ColE1/pMB1/pBR322/pUC origin of replication
