>Addgene plasmid #17591 | pDest490-OPN-b | addgene full sequence | sequence record 238567 | Addgene NGS Result
CGTTACATAACTTACGGTAAATGGCCCGCCTGGCTGACCGCCCAACGACCCCCGCCCATTGACGTCAATA
ATGACGTATGTTCCCATAGTAACGCCAATAGGGACTTTCCATTGACGTCAATGGGTGGAGTATTTACGGT
AAACTGCCCACTTGGCAGTACATCAAGTGTATCATATGCCAAGTACGCCCCCTATTGACGTCAATGACGG
TAAATGGCCCGCCTGGCATTATGCCCAGTACATGACCTTATGGGACTTTCCTACTTGGCAGTACATCTAC
GTATTAGTCATCGCTATTACCATGGTGATGCGGTTTTGGCAGTACATCAATGGGCGTGGATAGCGGTTTG
ACTCACGGGGATTTCCAAGTCTCCACCCCATTGACGTCAATGGGAGTTTGTTTTGGCACCAAAATCAACG
GGACTTTCCAAAATGTCGTAACAACTCCGCCCCATTGACGCAAATGGGCGGTAGGCGTGTACGGTGGGAG
GTCTATATAAGCAGAGCTCGTTTAGTGAACCGTCAGATCGCCTGGAGACGCCATCCACGCTGTTTTGACC
TCCATAGAAGACACCGGGACCGATCCAGCCTCCGGACTCTAGCCTAGGCCGCGGGACGGATAACAATTTC
ACACAGGAAACAGCTATGACCATTAGGCCTTTGCAAAAAGCTATTTAGGTGACACTATAGAAGGTACGCC
TGCAGGTACCGGATCACAAGTTTGTACAAAAAAGTTGGCACCATGAGAATTGCAGTGATTTGCTTTTGCC
TCCTAGGCATCACCTGTGCCATACCAGTTAAACAGGCTGATTCTGGAAGTTCTGAGGAAAAGCAGCTTTA
CAACAAATACCCAGATGCTGTGGCCACATGGCTAAACCCTGACCCATCTCAGAAGCAGAATCTCCTAGCC
CCACAGACCCTTCCAAGTAAGTCCAACGAAAGCCATGACCACATGGATGATATGGATGATGAAGATGATG
ACGACCATGTGGACAGCCAGGACTCCATTGACTCGAACGACTCTGATGATGTAGATGACACTGATGGTTC
TCACCAGTCTGATGAGTCTCACCATTCTGATGAATCTGATGAACTGGTCACTGATTTTCCCACGGACCTG
CCAGCAACCGAAGTTTTCACTCCAGTTGTCCCCACAGTAGACACATATGATGGCCGAGGTGATAGTGTGG
TTTATGGACTGAGGTCAAAATCTAAGAAGTTTCGCAGACCTGACATCCAGTACCCTGATGCTACAGACGA
GGACATCACCTCACACATGGAAAGCGAGGAGTTGAATGGTGCATACAAGGCCATCCCCGTTGCCCAGGAC
CTGAACGCGCCTTCTGATTGGGACAGCCGTGGGAAGGACAGTTATGAAACGAGTCAGCTGGATGACCAGA
GTGCTGAAACCCACAGCCACAAGCAGTCCAGATTATATAAGCGGAAAGCTAATGATGAGAGCAATGAGCA
TTCCGATGTGATTGATAGTCAGGAACTTTCCAAAGTCAGCCGTGAATTCCACAGCCATGAATTTCACAGC
CATGAAGATATGCTGGTTGTAGACCCCAAAAGTAAGGAAGAAGATAAACACCTGAAATTTCGTATTTCTC
ATGAATTAGATAGTGCATCTTCTGAGGTCAATCCAACTTTCTTGTACAAAGTGGTTCGATCTAGAATGGC
TAGCGACTACAAGGACGACGATGACAAGTAGTAATCGAGTACAACTATAACTCACACAATGTATACATCA
CGGCAGACAAACAAAAGAATGGAATCAAAGCTAACTTCAAAATTCGCCACAACATTGAAGATGGATCCGT
TCAACTAGCAGACCATTATCAACAAAATACTCCAATTGGCGATGGCCCTGTCCTTTTACCAGACAACCAT
TACCTGTCGACACAATCTGCCCTTTCGAAAGATCCCAACGAAAAGCGTGACCACATGGTCCTTCTTGAGT
TTGTAACTGCTGCTGGGATTACACATGGCATGGATGAGCTCTACAAATAATGAATTAAACCCGCTGATCA
GCCTCGACTGTGCCTTCTAGTTGCCAGCCATCTGTTGTTTGCCCCTCCCCCGTGCCTTCCTTGACCCTGG
AAGGTGCCACTCCCACTGTCCTTTCCTAATAAAATGAGGAAATTGCATCGCATTGTCTGAGTAGGTGTCA
TTCTATTCTGGGGGGTGGGGTGGGGCAGGACAGCAAGGGGGAGGATTGGGAAGACAATAGCAGGCATGCT
GGGGATGCGGTGGGCTCTATGGCTTCTGAGGCGGAAAGAACCAGCTGGGGCTCTAGGGGGTATCCCC
[124 nt withheld, positions 2308-2431]
C
[91 nt withheld, positions 2433-2523]
A
[49 nt withheld, positions 2525-2573]
CCTTTGACGTTGGAGTCCACGTTCTTT
[37 nt withheld, positions 2601-2637]
ACCCTATCTCGGTCTATTCTTTTGATTTATAAGGGATTTTGCCGATTTCGGCCTATTGGTTAAAAAATGA
GCTGATTTAACAAAAATTTAACGCGAATTAATTCTGTGGAATGTGTGTCAGTTAGGGTGTGGAAAGTCCC
CAGGCTCCCCAGCAGGCAGAAGTATGCAAAGCATGCATCTCAATTAGTCAGCAACCAGGTGTGGAAAGTC
CCCAGGCTCCCCAGCAGGCAGAAGTATGCAAAGCATGCATCTCAATTAGTCAGCAACCATAGTCCCGCCC
CTAACTCCGCCCATCCCGCCCCTAACTCCGCCCAGTTCCGCCCATTCTCCGCCCCATGGCTGACTAATTT
TTTTTATTTATGCAGAGGCCGAGGCCGCCTCTGCCTCTGAGCTATTCCAGAAGTAGTGAGGAGGCTTTTT
TGGAGGCCTAGGCTTTTGCAAAAAGCTCCCGGGAGCTTGTATATCCATTTTCGGATCTGATCAAGAGACA
GGATGAGGATCGTTTCGCATGATTGAACAAGATGGATTGCACGCAGGTTCTCCGGCCGCTTGGGTGGAGA
GGCTATTCGGCTATGACTGGGCACAACAGACAATCGGCTGCTCTGATGCCGCCGTGTTCCGGCTGTCAGC
GCAGGGGCGCCCGGTTCTTTTTGTCAAGACCGACCTGTCCGGTGCCCTGAATGAACTGCAGGACGAGGCA
GCGCGGCTATCGTGGCTGGCCACGACGGGCGTTCCTTGCGCAGCTGTGCTCGACGTTGTCACTGAAGCGG
GAAGGGACTGGCTGCTATTGGGCGAAGTGCCGGGGCAGGATCTCCTGTCATCTCACCTTGCTCCTGCCGA
GAAAGTATCCATCATGGCTGATGCAATGCGGCGGCTGCATACGCTTGATCCGGCTACCTGCCCATTCGAC
CACCAAGCGAAACATCGCATCGAGCGAGCACGTACTCGGATGGAAGCCGGTCTTGTCGATCAGGATGATC
TGGACGAAGAGCATCAGGGGCTCGCGCCAGCCGAACTGTTCGCCAGGCTCAAGGCGCGCATGCCCGACGG
CGAGGATCTCGTCGTGACCCATGGCGATGCCTGCTTGCCGAATATCATGGTGGAAAATGGCCGCTTTTCT
GGATTCATCGACTGTGGCCGGCTGGGTGTGGCGGACCGCTATCAGGACATAGCGTTGGCTACCCGTGATA
TTGCTGAAGAGCTTGGCGGCGAATGGGCTGACCGCTTCCTCGTGCTTTACGGTATCGCCGCTCCCGATTC
GCAGCGCATCGCCTTCTATCGCCTTCTTGACGAGTTCTTCTGAGCGGGACTCTGGGGTTCGAAATGACCG
ACCAAGCGACGCCCAACCTGCCATCACGATGGCCGCAATAAAATATCTTTATTTTCATTACATCTGTGTG
TTGGTTTTTTGTGTGAATCGATAGCGATAAGGATCCGCGTATGGTGCACTCTCAGTACAATCTGCTCTGA
TGCCGCATAGTTAAGCCAGCCCCGACACCCGCCAACACCCGCTGACGCGCCCTGACGGGCTTGTCTGCTC
CCGGCATCCGCTTACAGACAAGCTGTGACCGTCTCCGGGAGCTGCATGTGTCAGAGGTTTTCACCGTCAT
CACCGAAACGCGCGAGACGAAAGGGCCTCGTGATACGCCTATTTTTATAGGTTAATGTCATGATAATAAT
GGTTTCTTAGACGTCAGGTGGCACTTTTCGGGGAAATGTGCGCGGAACCCCTATTTGTTTATTTTTCTAA
ATACATTCAAATATGTATCCGCTCATGAGACAATAACCCTGATAAATGCTTCAATAATATTGAAAAAGGA
AGAGTATGAGTATTCAACATTTCCGTGTCGCCCTTATTCCCTTTTTTGCGGCATTTTGCCTTCCTGTTTT
TGCTCACCCAGAAACGCTGGTGAAAGTAAAAGATGCTGAAGATCAGTTGGGTGCACGAGTGGGTTACATC
GAACTGGATCTCAACAGCGGTAAGATCCTTGAGAGTTTTCGCCCCGAAGAACGTTTTCCAATGATGAGCA
CTTTTAAAGTTCTGCTATGTGGCGCGGTATTATCCCGTATTGACGCCGGGCAAGAGCAACTCGGTCGCCG
CATACACTATTCTCAGAATGACTTGGTTGAGTACTCACCAGTCACAGAAAAGCATCTTACGGATGGCATG
ACAGTAAGAGAATTATGCAGTGCTGCCATAACCATGAGTGATAACACTGCGGCCAACTTACTTCTGACAA
CGATCGGAGGACCGAAGGAGCTAACCGCTTTTTTGCACAACATGGGGGATCATGTAACTCGCCTTGATCG
TTGGGAACCGGAGCTGAATGAAGCCATACCAAACGACGAGCGTGACACCACGATGCCTGTAGCAATGGCA
ACAACGTTGCGCAAACTATTAACTGGCGAACTACTTACTCTAGCTTCCCGGCAACAATTAATAGACTGGA
TGGAGGCGGATAAAGTTGCAGGACCACTTCTGCGCTCGGCCCTTCCGGCTGGCTGGTTTATTGCTGATAA
ATCTGGAGCCGGTGAGCGTGGGTCTCGCGGTATCATTGCAGCACTGGGGCCAGATGGTAAGCCCTCCCGT
ATCGTAGTTATCTACACGACGGGGAGTCAGGCAACTATGGATGAACGAAATAGACAGATCGCTGAGATAG
GTGCCTCACTGATTAAGCATTGGTAACTGTCAGACCAAGTTTACTCATATATACTTTAGATTGATTTAAA
ACTTCATTTTTAATTTAAAAGGATCTAGGTGAAGATCCTTTTTGATAATCTCATGACCAAAATCCCTTAA
CGTGAGTTTTCGTTCCACTGAGCGTCAGACCCCGTAGAAAAGATCAAAGGATCTTCTTGAGATCCTTTTT
TTCTGCGCGTAATCTGCTGCTTGCAAACAAAAAAACCACCGCTACCAGCGGTGGTTTGTTTGCCGGATCA
AGAGCTACCAACTCTTTTTCCGAAGGTAACTGGCTTCAGCAGAGCGCAGATACCAAATACTGTTCTTCTA
GTGTAGCCGTAGTTAGGCCACCACTTCAAGAACTCTGTAGCACCGCCTACATACCTCGCTCTGCTAATCC
TGTTACCAGTGGCTGCTGCCAGTGGCGATAAGTCGTGTCTTACCGGGTTGGACTCAAGACGATAGTTACC
GGATAAGGCGCAGCGGTCGGGCTGAACGGGGGGTTCGTGCACACAGCCCAGCTTGGAGCGAACGACCTAC
ACCGAACTGAGATACCTACAGCGTGAGCTATGAGAAAGCGCCACGCTTCCCGAAGGGAGAAAGGCGGACA
GGTATCCGGTAAGCGGCAGGGTCGGAACAGGAGAGCGCACGAGGGAGCTTCCAGGGGGAAACGCCTGGTA
TCTTTATAGTCCTGTCGGGTTTCGCCACCTCTGACTTGAGCGTCGATTTTTGTGATGCTCGTCAGGGGGG
CGGAGCCTATGGAAAAACGCCAGCAACGCGGCCTTTTTACGGTTCCTGGCCTTTTGCTGGCCTTTTGCTC
ACATGTTCTTTCCTGCGTTATCCCCTGATTCTGTGGATAACCGTATTACCGCCTTTGAGTGAGCTGATAC
CGCTCGCCGCAGCCGAACGACCGAGCGCAGCGAGTCAGTGAGCGAGGAAGCGGAAGAGCTCGCGAATGCA
TGT
Features (pLannotate 1.2.2; 19 found; start..end, strand, type, name):
      1..304     +  enhancer       CMV enhancer: human cytomegalovirus immediate early enhancer
    305..508     +  promoter       CMV promoter: human cytomegalovirus (CMV) immediate early promoter
    673..691     +  promoter       SP6 promoter: promoter for bacteriophage SP6 RNA polymerase
    717..734     +  protein_bind   attB1 (fragment): mutant version of attB; core recombination site for the Gateway® BP reaction BP Clonase™
    743..1642    +  CDS            SPP1: OSTP_HUMAN - Also known as BNSP, OPN. Experimental evidence at protein level: Swiss-Prot protein existence level 1. Acts as a cytokine involved in enhancing production of interferon-gamma and interleukin-12 and reducing production of interleukin-10 and is essential in the pathway that leads to type I immunity. From Homo sapiens (Human).
   1647..1664    -  protein_bind   attB2 (fragment): mutant version of attB; core recombination site for the Gateway® BP reaction BP Clonase™
   1688..1708    +  CDS            FLAG (fragment): FLAG® epitope tag, followed by an enterokinase cleavage site
   1715..2010    +  CDS            GFPuv (fragment): GFP variant optimized for excitation by UV light
   2038..2262    +  polyA_signal   bGH poly(A) signal: bovine growth hormone polyadenylation signal
   2266..2287    +  promoter       SV40 promoter (fragment): SV40 enhancer and early promoter
   2308..2736    +  rep_origin     f1 ori (sequence partly withheld): f1 bacteriophage origin of replication; arrow indicates direction of (+) strand synthesis
   2750..3079    +  promoter       SV40 promoter: SV40 enhancer and early promoter
   3146..3937    +  CDS            neo: KKA2_KLEPN - Also known as kan, nptII. Experimental evidence at protein level: Swiss-Prot protein existence level 1. Resistance to kanamycin, neomycin, paromomycin, ribostamycin, butirosin and gentamicin B. From Klebsiella pneumoniae.
   4004..4052    +  polyA_signal   poly(A) signal: synthetic polyadenylation signal
   4072..4126    -  misc_feature   bom (fragment): basis of mobility region from pBR322
   4228..4263    -  CDS            rop (fragment): Rop protein, which maintains plasmids at low copy number; rop
   4358..4462    +  promoter       AmpR promoter: bla
   4463..5323    +  CDS            AmpR: β-lactamase; bla; confers resistance to ampicillin, carbenicillin, and related antibiotics
   5494..6082    +  rep_origin     ori: high-copy-number ColE1/pMB1/pBR322/pUC origin of replication
