[The description below was written by a language model from this plasmid's Addgene catalogue record and pLannotate feature annotations shown in this document.]
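Description:
pDest490-OPN-b is a mammalian expression plasmid built on the Invitrogen Gateway-style pDest490 backbone. It carries the human osteopontin (SPP1) splice variant OPN-b. In bacteria it is maintained through a high-copy ColE1/pUC-type origin and selected with ampicillin via the bla gene. An f1 origin is also present, which permits single-stranded DNA production. For stable selection in mammalian cells, an SV40 enhancer/early promoter drives a neomycin phosphotransferase cassette with its own short synthetic polyadenylation signal, conferring G418 resistance.

The roughly 900 bp OPN-b open reading frame sits downstream of the CMV immediate-early enhancer and promoter. An SP6 promoter lies between the two and serves as a sequencing primer site; it could also support in vitro transcription. The insert corresponds to base pairs 1–175 and 217–942 of the reference osteopontin cDNA, so it omits the internal segment that distinguishes this isoform from the full-length form. It is flanked by attB1 and attB2 remnants, which suggests Gateway recombination even though the catalogue lists restriction enzyme cloning. A backbone-encoded FLAG epitope follows attB2 to tag the C terminus, and transcription terminates at the bovine growth hormone poly(A) signal. The annotation also detects a partial GFPuv-like fragment between the FLAG tag and the poly(A) signal, but the record does not explain its role or say whether it is translated. Repository sequencing found a D102G substitution in the insert, which the depositor states was in the original sample and should not affect function.

The associated publication examines osteopontin fragments in hepatocellular carcinoma cell invasion, so the plasmid fits expression of FLAG-tagged OPN-b in cultured mammalian cells for that kind of study.
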