Addgene plasmid #17591: pDest490-OPN-b
Depositing lab: Xin Wang. Depositing organization: National Cancer Institute (NCI). Publication: An osteopontin fragment is essential for tumor cell invasion in hepatocellular carcinoma. Takafuji V, Forgues M, Unsworth E, Goldsmith P, Wang XW. Oncogene. 2007 Sep 27. 26(44):6361-71. 10.1038/sj.onc.1210463 PubMed 17452979.
Backbone
  Vector backbone: pDest490
  Backbone manufacturer: Invitrogen
  Backbone size w/o insert (bp): 5300
  Vector type: Mammalian Expression
  Selectable markers: Neomycin (select with G418)
Growth in bacteria
  Bacterial resistance: Ampicillin, 100 μg/mL
  Growth temperature: 37°C
  Growth strain: DH5alpha
  Copy number: High Copy
Gene/Insert
  Gene/Insert name: OPN-b (alt names: Osteopontin; OPN)
  Species: H. sapiens (human)
  Insert size (bp): 900
  Mutation: Base pairs 1–175, 217–942; See Depositor Comments
  GenBank ID: X13694
  Entrez Gene: SPP1 (a.k.a. BNSP, BSPI, ETA-1, OPN)
  Tag / fusion protein: Flag (C terminal on backbone)
  Cloning method: Restriction Enzyme
  Sequencing primers: 5′ SP6
Terms and licenses: Academic/Nonprofit Terms; Industry Terms: Not Available to Industry
Depositor comments: Addgene QC results detected a D102G mutation in the insert. This variant was present in the original sample and should not alter the function of the plasmid as described in the associated publication.
How to cite: pDest490-OPN-b was a gift from Xin Wang (Addgene plasmid # 17591 ; http://n2t.net/addgene:17591 ; RRID:Addgene_17591)
