>Addgene plasmid #17591 | pDest490-OPN-b | addgene partial sequence | sequence record 23533 | 17591 with SP6
GCGTCGGATCAGTTTGTCAAAAAGTTGGCACCATGAGAATTGCAGTGATTTGCTTTTGCCTCCTAGGCAT
CACCTGTGCCATACCAGTTAAACAGGCTGATTCTGGAAGTTCTGAGGAAAAGCAGCTTTACAACAAATAC
CCAGATGCTGTGGCCACATGGCTAAACCCTGACCCATCTCAGAAGCAGAATCTCCTAGCCCCACAGACCC
TTCCAAGTAAGTCCAACGAAAGCCATGACCACATGGATGATATGGATGATGAAGATGATGACGACCATGT
GGACAGCCAGGACTCCATTGACTCGAACGACTCTGATGATGTAGATGACACTGATGGTTCTCACCAGTCT
GATGAGTCTCACCATTCTGATGAATCTGATGAACTGGTCACTGATTTTCCCACGGACCTGCCAGCAACCG
AAGTTTTCACTCCAGTTGTCCCCACAGTAGACACATATGATGGCCGAGGTGATAGTGTGGTTTATGGACT
GAGGTCAAAATCTAAGAAGTTTCGCAGACCTGACATCCAGTACCCTGATGCTACAGACGAGGACATCACC
TCACACATGGAAAGCGAGGAGTTGAATGGTGCATACAAGGCCATCCCCGTTGCCCAGGACCTGAACGCGC
CTTCTGATTGGGACAGCCGTGGGAAGGACAGTTATGAAACGAGTCAGCTGGATGACCAGAGTGCTGAAAC
CCACAGCCACAAGCAGTCCAGNNTANTNAGGCGAATGCTATGGTGAGAGCATGACNTTCCGATGTGNTGA
TAGTCAGAACTTCCAAGTCNGCCGGATTCCCAGCTGATTCNAGCTGAAATGTGGTGAACCCAAGTAGANA
AAANCNGATTCATTC
